Addgene plasmid #46909: pRK5-EGFP-Tau E14 P301L
Purpose: expresses EGFP tagged Tau E14 P301L in mammalian cells
Depositing lab: Karen Ashe. Depositing organization: University of Minnesota. Publication: Tau mislocalization to dendritic spines mediates synaptic dysfunction independently of neurodegeneration. Hoover BR, Reed MN, Su J, Penrod RD, Kotilinek LA, Grant MK, Pitstick R, Carlson GA, Lanier LM, Yuan LL, Ashe KH, Liao D. Neuron. 2010 Dec 22;68(6):1067-81. doi: 10.1016/j.neuron.2010.11.030. PubMed 21172610.
Backbone
  Vector backbone: pRK5
  Backbone manufacturer: Clontech
  Vector type: Mammalian Expression
Growth in bacteria
  Bacterial resistance: Ampicillin, 100 μg/mL
  Growth temperature: 37°C
  Growth strain: DH5alpha
  Copy number: Unknown
Gene/Insert
  Gene/Insert name: Tau E14 P301L (alt names: Tau; microtubule-associated protein tau; MAPT)
  Species: H. sapiens (human)
  Mutation: P301L AND all 14 S/P or T/P amino acid residues (T111, T153, T175, T181, S199, S202, T205, T212, T217, T231, S235, S396, S404, and S422; numbering based on the longest 441-amino acid brain isoform of htau) changed to glutamate
  Entrez Gene: MAPT (a.k.a. DDPAC, FTD1, FTDP-17, MAPTL, MSTD, MTBT1, MTBT2, PPND, PPP1R103, TAU, Tau-PHF6, tau-40)
  Promoter: CMV
  Tag / fusion protein: EGFP (N terminal on insert)
  Cloning method: Restriction Enzyme; 5′ cloning site Cla1 (not destroyed); 3′ cloning site SalI (not destroyed)
  Sequencing primers: 5′ SP6; 3′ SV40pA-R
Terms and licenses: Academic/Nonprofit Terms; Industry Terms: Not Available to Industry
Depositor comments: WT htau construct (Addgene plasmid 46904) was used as a template to make mutations and contains human four-repeat tau lacking the N-terminal sequences (4R0N) and contains exons 1, 4 and 5, 7, and 9–13, intron 13, and exon 14.
How to cite: pRK5-EGFP-Tau E14 P301L was a gift from Karen Ashe (Addgene plasmid # 46909 ; http://n2t.net/addgene:46909 ; RRID:Addgene_46909)
