[The description below was written by a language model from this plasmid's Addgene catalogue record and pLannotate feature annotations shown in this document.]
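Description:
pRK5-EGFP-Tau E14 P301L is a mammalian expression plasmid of about 6.5 kb built on the pRK5 backbone. It is propagated in E. coli through a high-copy ColE1/pUC-type origin and selected with ampicillin via the β-lactamase gene. The annotated sequence also shows an M13 phage origin, which can support single-stranded DNA production. Scattered remnants of lacZα, lacI, rop, bom and lac promoter/operator elements are also present; these appear to be backbone leftovers rather than functional parts of the design.

The expression cassette is driven by the human cytomegalovirus immediate-early enhancer and promoter, followed by a fragment of CMV intron A and an SP6 promoter that doubles as a sequencing primer site. A short annotated fragment of an immunoglobulin heavy-chain signal sequence lies upstream of the reading frame, and the record assigns it no role. EGFP is fused to the N-terminus of human tau (MAPT), and the transcript ends at an SV40 polyadenylation signal. SV40 early promoter sequence lies downstream of the cassette.

According to the depositor, the tau insert was cloned between ClaI and SalI sites. It derives from a wild-type four-repeat isoform lacking the N-terminal inserts (4R0N). It carries the P301L substitution, together with replacement of all 14 serine/proline- or threonine/proline-site residues by glutamate. Residue numbering follows the 441-amino-acid isoform. Glutamate substitution is a standard way to mimic constitutive phosphorylation at such sites. The construct allows fluorescent tracking of this tau variant in transfected mammalian cells, and the associated publication concerns tau mislocalization to dendritic spines and the resulting synaptic dysfunction.
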