Features (pLannotate 1.2.2; 22 found; start..end, strand, type, name):
     14..393     +  enhancer       CMV enhancer: human cytomegalovirus immediate early enhancer
    394..597     +  promoter       CMV promoter: human cytomegalovirus (CMV) immediate early promoter
    733..776     +  intron         CMV intron (fragment): modified intron A from human cytomegalovirus
    828..846     +  promoter       SP6 promoter: promoter for bacteriophage SP6 RNA polymerase
    850..887     +  CDS            IgH signal sequence (fragment): signal sequence from the mouse immunoglobulin heavy chain variable region
    928..1644    +  CDS            EGFP: EGFP is a basic (constitutively fluorescent) green fluorescent protein published in 1996, derived from Aequorea victoria. It is reported to be a rapidly-maturing weak dimer with moderate acid sensitivity.
   1651..2796    +  CDS            MAPT (fragment): TAU_SPECI - Experimental evidence at protein level: Swiss-Prot protein existence level 1. Promotes microtubule assembly and stability, and might be involved in the establishment and maintenance of neuronal polarity. The C-terminus binds axonal microtubules while the N-terminus binds neural plasma membrane components, suggesting that tau functions as a linker protein between both. Axonal polarity is predetermined by tau localization (in the neuronal cell) in the domain of the cell body defined by the centrosome. The short isoforms allow plasticity of the cytoskeleton whereas the longer isoforms
   2832..2966    +  polyA_signal   SV40 poly(A) signal: SV40 polyadenylation signal
   3076..3147    +  promoter       SV40 promoter (fragment): SV40 enhancer and early promoter
   3174..3384    +  promoter       SV40 promoter: SV40 early promoter
   3411..3565    +  CDS            lacZα (fragment): LacZα fragment of β-galactosidase; lacZ fragment
   3571..3622    -  misc_feature   bom (fragment): basis of mobility region from pBR322
   3641..4021    +  rep_origin     M13 ori (sequence partly withheld): M13 bacteriophage origin of replication; arrow indicates direction of (+) strand synthesis
   4097..4146    -  misc_feature   bom (fragment): basis of mobility region from pBR322
   4248..4283    -  CDS            rop (fragment): Rop protein, which maintains plasmids at low copy number; rop
   4378..4482    +  promoter       AmpR promoter: bla
   4483..5343    +  CDS            AmpR: β-lactamase; bla; confers resistance to ampicillin, carbenicillin, and related antibiotics
   5514..6102    +  rep_origin     ori: high-copy-number ColE1/pMB1/pBR322/pUC origin of replication
   6285..6377    +  CDS            lacI (fragment): lac repressor; lacI; The lac repressor binds to the lac operator to inhibit transcription in E. coli. This inhibition can be relieved by adding lactose or isopropyl-β-D-thiogalactopyranoside (IPTG).
   6390..6411    +  protein_bind   CAP binding site: CAP binding activates transcription in the presence of cAMP. E. coli catabolite activator protein
   6426..6456    +  promoter       lac promoter: promoter for the E. coli lac operon
   6464..6480    +  protein_bind   lac operator: The lac repressor binds to the lac operator to inhibit transcription in E. coli. This inhibition can be relieved by adding lactose or isopropyl-β-D-thiogalactopyranoside (IPTG). lac repressor encoded by lacI
>Addgene plasmid #46909 | pRK5-EGFP-Tau E14 P301L | addgene full sequence | sequence record 266087 | Addgene NGS Result
TTCGAGCTCGCCCGACATTGATTATTGACTAGTTATTAATAGTAATCAATTACGGGGTCATTAGTTCATA
GCCCATATATGGAGTTCCGCGTTACATAACTTACGGTAAATGGCCCGCCTGGCTGACCGCCCAACGACCC
CCGCCCATTGACGTCAATAATGACGTATGTTCCCATAGTAACGCCAATAGGGACTTTCCATTGACGTCAA
TGGGTGGAGTATTTACGGTAAACTGCCCACTTGGCAGTACATCAAGTGTATCATATGCCAAGTACGCCCC
CTATTGACGTCAATGACGGTAAATGGCCCGCCTGGCATTATGCCCAGTACATGACCTTATGGGACTTTCC
TACTTGGCAGTACATCTACGTATTAGTCATCGCTATTACCATGGTGATGCGGTTTTGGCAGTACATCAAT
GGGCGTGGATAGCGGTTTGACTCACGGGGATTTCCAAGTCTCCACCCCATTGACGTCAATGGGAGTTTGT
TTTGGCACCAAAATCAACGGGACTTTCCAAAATGTCGTAACAACTCCGCCCCATTGACGCAAATGGGCGG
TAGGCGTGTACGGTGGGAGGTCTATATAAGCAGAGCTCGTTTAGTGAACCGTCAGATCGCCTGGAGACGC
CATCCACGCTGTTTTGACCTCCATAGAAGACACCGGGACCGATCCAGCCTCCGCGGCCGGGAACGGTGCA
TTGGAACGCGGATTCCCCGTGCCAAGAGTGACGTAAGTACCGCCTATAGAGTCTATAGGCCCACCCCCTT
GGCTTCGTTAGAACGCGGCTACAATTAATACATAACCTTATGTATCATACACATACGATTTAGGTGACAC
TATAGAATAACATCCACTTTGCCTTTCTCTCCACAGGTGTCCACTCCCAGGTCCAACTGCACCTCGGTTC
TATCGATGGTCGCCACCATGGTGAGCAAGGGCGAGGAGCTGTTCACCGGGGTGGTGCCCATCCTGGTCGA
GCTGGACGGCGACGTAAACGGCCACAAGTTCAGCGTGTCCGGCGAGGGCGAGGGCGATGCCACCTACGGC
AAGCTGACCCTGAAGTTCATCTGCACCACCGGCAAGCTGCCCGTGCCCTGGCCCACCCTCGTGACCACCC
TGACCTACGGCGTGCAGTGCTTCAGCCGCTACCCCGACCACATGAAGCAGCACGACTTCTTCAAGTCCGC
CATGCCCGAAGGCTACGTCCAGGAGCGCACCATCTTCTTCAAGGACGACGGCAACTACAAGACCCGCGCC
GAGGTGAAGTTCGAGGGCGACACCCTGGTGAACCGCATCGAGCTGAAGGGCATCGACTTCAAGGAGGACG
GCAACATCCTGGGGCACAAGCTGGAGTACAACTACAACAGCCACAACGTCTATATCATGGCCGACAAGCA
GAAGAACGGCATCAAGGTGAACTTCAAGATCCGCCACAACATCGAGGACGGCAGCGTGCAGCTCGCCGAC
CACTACCAGCAGAACACCCCCATCGGCGACGGCCCCGTGCTGCTGCCCGACAACCACTACCTGAGCAACC
AGTCCGCCCTGAGCAAAGACCCCAACGAGAAGCGCGATCACATGGTCCTGCTGGAGTTCGTGACCGCCGC
CGGGATCACTCTCGGCATGGACGAGCTGTACAAGGGATCCGCTGAGCCCCGCCAGGAGTTCGAAGTGATG
GAAGATCACGCTGGGACGTACGGGTTGGGGGACAGGAAAGATCAGGGGGGCTACACCATGCACCAAGACC
AAGAGGGTGACACGGACGCTGGCCTGAAAGCTGAAGAAGCAGGCATTGGAGACGAACCCAGCCTGGAAGA
CGAAGCTGCTGGTCACGTGACCCAAGCTCGCATGGTCAGTAAAAGCAAAGACGGGACTGGAAGCGATGAC
AAAAAAGCCAAGGGGGCTGATGGTAAAACGAAGATCGCCGAACCGCGGGGAGCAGCCCCTCCAGGCCAGA
AGGGCCAGGCCAACGCCACCAGGATTCCAGCAAAAGAACCGCCCGCTCCAAAGGAACCACCCAGCTCTGG
TGAACCTCCAAAATCAGGGGATCGCAGCGGCTACAGCGAACCCGGCGAACCAGGCGAACCCGGCAGCCGC
TCCCGCGAACCGTCCCTTCCAGAACCACCCACCCGGGAGCCCAAGAAGGTGGCAGTGGTCCGTGAGCCAC
CCAAGGAGCCGTCTTCCGCCAAGAGCCGCCTGCAGACAGCCCCCGTGCCCATGCCAGACCTGAAGAATGT
CAAGTCCAAGATCGGCTCCACTGAGAACCTGAAGCACCAGCCGGGAGGCGGGAAGGTGCAGATAATTAAT
AAGAAGCTGGATCTTAGCAACGTCCAGTCCAAGTGTGGCTCAAAGGATAATATCAAACACGTCCTGGGAG
GCGGCAGTGTGCAAATAGTCTACAAACCAGTTGACCTGAGCAAGGTGACCTCCAAGTGTGGCTCATTAGG
CAACATCCATCATAAACCAGGAGGTGGCCAGGTGGAAGTAAAATCTGAGAAGCTTGACTTCAAGGACAGA
GTCCAGTCGAAGATTGGGTCCCTGGACAATATCACCCACGTCCCTGGCGGAGGAAATAAAAAGATTGAAA
CCCACAAGCTGACCTTCCGCGAGAACGCCAAAGCCAAGACAGACCACGGGGCGGAGATCGTGTACAAGGA
GCCAGTGGTGTCTGGGGACACGGAACCACGGCATCTCAGCAATGTCTCCTCCACCGGCAGCATCGACATG
GTAGACGAGCCCCAGCTCGCCACGCTAGCTGACGAGGTGTCTGCCTCCCTGGCCAAGCAGGGTTTGTGAG
TCGACCTGCAGAAGCTTGGCCGCCATGGCCCAACTTGTTTATTGCAGCTTATAATGGTTACAAATAAAGC
AATAGCATCACAAATTTCACAAATAAAGCATTTTTTTCACTGCATTCTAGTTGTGGTTTGTCCAAACTCA
TCAATGTATCTTATCATGTCTGGATCGGGAATTAATTCGGCGCAGCACCATGGCCTGAAATAACCTCTGA
AAGAGGAACTTGGTTAGGTACCTTCTGAGGCGGAAAGAACCAGCTGTGGAATGTGTGTCAGTTAGGGTGT
GGAAAGTCCCCAGGCTCCCCAGCAGGCAGAAGTATGCAAAGCATGCATCTCAATTAGTCAGCAACCAGGT
GTGGAAAGTCCCCAGGCTCTCCAGCAGGCAGAAGTATGCAAAGCATGCATCTCAATTAGTCAGCAACCAT
AGTCCCGCCCCTAACTCCGCCCATCCCGCCCCTAACTCCGCCCAGTTCCGCCCATTCTCCGCCCCATGGC
TGACTAATTTTTTTTATTTATGCAGAGGCCGAGGCCGCCTCGGCCTCTGAGCTATTCCAGAAGTAGTGAG
GAGGCTTTTTTGGAGGCCTAGGCTTTTGCAAAAAGCTGTTAACAGCTTGGCACTGGCCGTCGTTTTACAA
CGTCGTGACTGGGAAAACCCTGGCGTTACCCAACTTAATCGCCTTGCAGCACATCCCCCTTTCGCCAGCT
GGCGTAATAGCGAAGAGGCCCGCACCGATCGCCCTTCCCAACAGTTGCGCAGCCTGAATGGCGAATGGCG
CCTGATGCGGTATTTTCTCCTTACGCATCTGTGCGGTATTTCACACCGCATA
[142 nt withheld, positions 3623-3764]
C
[141 nt withheld, positions 3766-3906]
CCTTTGACGTTGGAGTCCACGTTCTTT
[37 nt withheld, positions 3934-3970]
ACCCTATCTCGGGCTATTCTTTTGATTTATAAGGGATTTTGCCGATTTCGGCCTATTGGTTAAAAAATGA
GCTGATTTAACAAAAATTTAACGCGAATTTTAACAAAATATTAACGTTTACAATTTTATGGTGCACTCTC
AGTACAATCTGCTCTGATGCCGCATAGTTAAGCCAGCCCCGACACCCGCCAACACCCGCTGACGCGCCCT
GACGGGCTTGTCTGCTCCCGGCATCCGCTTACAGACAAGCTGTGACCGTCTCCGGGAGCTGCATGTGTCA
GAGGTTTTCACCGTCATCACCGAAACGCGCGAGACGAAAGGGCCTCGTGATACGCCTATTTTTATAGGTT
AATGTCATGATAATAATGGTTTCTTAGACGTCAGGTGGCACTTTTCGGGGAAATGTGCGCGGAACCCCTA
TTTGTTTATTTTTCTAAATACATTCAAATATGTATCCGCTCATGAGACAATAACCCTGATAAATGCTTCA
ATAATATTGAAAAAGGAAGAGTATGAGTATTCAACATTTCCGTGTCGCCCTTATTCCCTTTTTTGCGGCA
TTTTGCCTTCCTGTTTTTGCTCACCCAGAAACGCTGGTGAAAGTAAAAGATGCTGAAGATCAGTTGGGTG
CACGAGTGGGTTACATCGAACTGGATCTCAACAGCGGTAAGATCCTTGAGAGTTTTCGCCCCGAAGAACG
TTTTCCAATGATGAGCACTTTTAAAGTTCTGCTATGTGGCGCGGTATTATCCCGTATTGACGCCGGGCAA
GAGCAACTCGGTCGCCGCATACACTATTCTCAGAATGACTTGGTTGAGTACTCACCAGTCACAGAAAAGC
ATCTTACGGATGGCATGACAGTAAGAGAATTATGCAGTGCTGCCATAACCATGAGTGATAACACTGCGGC
CAACTTACTTCTGACAACGATCGGAGGACCGAAGGAGCTAACCGCTTTTTTGCACAACATGGGGGATCAT
GTAACTCGCCTTGATCGTTGGGAACCGGAGCTGAATGAAGCCATACCAAACGACGAGCGTGACACCACGA
TGCCTGTAGCAATGGCAACAACGTTGCGCAAACTATTAACTGGCGAACTACTTACTCTAGCTTCCCGGCA
ACAATTAATAGACTGGATGGAGGCGGATAAAGTTGCAGGACCACTTCTGCGCTCGGCCCTTCCGGCTGGC
TGGTTTATTGCTGATAAATCTGGAGCCGGTGAGCGTGGGTCTCGCGGTATCATTGCAGCACTGGGGCCAG
ATGGTAAGCCCTCCCGTATCGTAGTTATCTACACGACGGGGAGTCAGGCAACTATGGATGAACGAAATAG
ACAGATCGCTGAGATAGGTGCCTCACTGATTAAGCATTGGTAACTGTCAGACCAAGTTTACTCATATATA
CTTTAGATTGATTTAAAACTTCATTTTTAATTTAAAAGGATCTAGGTGAAGATCCTTTTTGATAATCTCA
TGACCAAAATCCCTTAACGTGAGTTTTCGTTCCACTGAGCGTCAGACCCCGTAGAAAAGATCAAAGGATC
TTCTTGAGATCCTTTTTTTCTGCGCGTAATCTGCTGCTTGCAAACAAAAAAACCACCGCTACCAGCGGTG
GTTTGTTTGCCGGATCAAGAGCTACCAACTCTTTTTCCGAAGGTAACTGGCTTCAGCAGAGCGCAGATAC
CAAATACTGTTCTTCTAGTGTAGCCGTAGTTAGGCCACCACTTCAAGAACTCTGTAGCACCGCCTACATA
CCTCGCTCTGCTAATCCTGTTACCAGTGGCTGCTGCCAGTGGCGATAAGTCGTGTCTTACCGGGTTGGAC
TCAAGACGATAGTTACCGGATAAGGCGCAGCGGTCGGGCTGAACGGGGGGTTCGTGCACACAGCCCAGCT
TGGAGCGAACGACCTACACCGAACTGAGATACCTACAGCGTGAGCTATGAGAAAGCGCCACGCTTCCCGA
AGGGAGAAAGGCGGACAGGTATCCGGTAAGCGGCAGGGTCGGAACAGGAGAGCGCACGAGGGAGCTTCCA
GGGGGAAACGCCTGGTATCTTTATAGTCCTGTCGGGTTTCGCCACCTCTGACTTGAGCGTCGATTTTTGT
GATGCTCGTCAGGGGGGCGGAGCCTATGGAAAAACGCCAGCAACGCGGCCTTTTTACGGTTCCTGGCCTT
TTGCTGGCCTTTTGCTCACATGTTCTTTCCTGCGTTATCCCCTGATTCTGTGGATAACCGTATTACCGCC
TTTGAGTGAGCTGATACCGCTCGCCGCAGCCGAACGACCGAGCGCAGCGAGTCAGTGAGCGAGGAAGCGG
AAGAGCGCCCAATACGCAAACCGCCTCTCCCCGCGCGTTGGCCGATTCATTAATGCAGCTGGCACGACAG
GTTTCCCGACTGGAAAGCGGGCAGTGAGCGCAACGCAATTAATGTGAGTTAGCTCACTCATTAGGCACCC
CAGGCTTTACACTTTATGCTTCCGGCTCGTATGTTGTGTGGAATTGTGAGCGGATAACAATTTCACACAG
GAAACAGCTATGACATGATTACGAATTAA
