>Addgene plasmid #46909 | pRK5-EGFP-Tau E14 P301L | addgene partial sequence | sequence record 67598 | EGFP-C 5'-CATGGTCCTGCTGGAGTTCGTG-3'
TCTCGGCATGGACGAGCTGTACAAGGGATCCGCTGAGCCCCGCCAGGAGTTCGAAGTGATGGAAGATCAC
GCTGGGACGTACGGGTTGGGGGACAGGAAAGATCAGGGGGGCTACACCATGCACCAAGACCAAGAGGGTG
ACACGGACGCTGGCCTGAAAGCTGAAGAAGCAGGCATTGGAGACGAACCCAGCCTGGAAGACGAAGCTGC
TGGTCACGTGACCCAAGCTCGCATGGTCAGTAAAAGCAAAGACGGGACTGGAAGCGATGACAAAAAAGCC
AAGGGGGCTGATGGTAAAACGAAGATCGCCGAACCGCGGGGAGCAGCCCCTCCAGGCCAGAAGGGCCAGG
CCAACGCCACCAGGATTCCAGCAAAAGAACCGCCCGCTCCAAAGGAACCACCCAGCTCTGGTGAACCTCC
AAAATCAGGGGATCGCAGCGGCTACAGCGAACCCGGCGAACCAGGCGAACCCGGCAGCCGCTCCCGCGAA
CCGTCCCTTCCAGAACCACCCACCCGGGAGCCCAAGAAGGTGGCAGTGGTCCGTGAGCCACCCAAGGAGC
CGTCTTCCGCCAAGAGCCGCCTGCAGACAGCCCCCGTGCCCATGCCAGACCTGAAGAATGTCAAGTCCAA
GATCGGCTCCACTGAGAACCTGAAGCACCAGCCGGGAGGCGGGAAGGTGCAGATAATTAATAAGAAGCTG
GATCTTAGCAACGTCCAGTCCAAGTGTGGCTCAAAGGATAATATCAAACACGTCCTGGGAGGCGGCAGTG
TGCAAATAGTCTACAAACCAGTTGACCTGAGCAAGGTGACCTCCAAGTGTGGCTCATTAGGCAACATCCA
TCATAAACCAGGAGGTGGCCAGGTGGAAGTAAAATCTGAGAAGCTT
