>Addgene plasmid #46909 | pRK5-EGFP-Tau E14 P301L | addgene partial sequence | sequence record 67599 | SV40pA-R 5'-GAAATTTGTGATGCTATTGC-3'
AGCTGCAATAAACAAGTTGGGCCATGGCGGCCAAGCTTCTGCAGGTCGACTCACAAACCCTGCTTGGCCA
GGGAGGCAGACACCTCGTCAGCTAGCGTGGCGAGCTGGGGCTCGTCTACCATGTCGATGCTGCCGGTGGA
GGAGACATTGCTGAGATGCCGTGGTTCCGTGTCCCCAGACACCACTGGCTCCTTGTACACGATCTCCGCC
CCGTGGTCTGTCTTGGCTTTGGCGTTCTCGCGGAAGGTCAGCTTGTGGGTTTCAATCTTTTTATTTCCTC
CGCCAGGGACGTGGGTGATATTGTCCAGGGACCCAATCTTCGACTGGACTCTGTCCTTGAAGTCAAGCTT
CTCAGATTTTACTTCCACCTGGCCACCTCCTGGTTTATGATGGATGTTGCCTAATGAGCCACACTTGGAG
GTCACCTTGCTCAGGTCAACTGGTTTGTAGACTATTTGCACACTGCCGCCTCCCAGGACGTGTTTGATAT
TATCCTTTGAGCCACACTTGGACTGGACGTTGCTAAGATCCAGCTTCTTATTAATTATCTGCACCTTCCC
GCCTCCCGGCTGGTGCTTCAGGTTCTCAGTGGAGCCGATCTTGGACTTGACATTCTTCAGGTCTGGCATG
GGCACGGGGGCTGTCTGCAGGCGGCTCTTGGCGGAAGACGGCTCCTTGGGTGGCTCACGGACCACTGCCA
CCTTCTTGGGCTCCCGGGTGGGTGGTTCTGGAAGGGACGGTTCGCGGGAGCGGCTGCCGGGTTCGCCTGG
TTCGCCGGGTTCGCTGTAGCCGCTGCGATCCCCTGATTTTGGAGGTTCACCAGAGCTGGGTGGTTCCTTT
GGAGCGGGCGGTTCTTTTGCTGGAATCCTGGTGGCGTTGGCCTGGCCCTTCTGGCCTGGAGGGGCTGCTC
CCCGCGGTTCGGCGA
